>Addgene plasmid #162884 | Sticky-357d-3X | addgene full sequence | sequence record 331254 | Addgene NGS Result
TTTTTTTTTCATGTGCCGGTCTCACACGTGCCTGGAGACTAGTAAGCGCTTCTAGTGGCGGTTAAAACGC
GGTAGACAGCGCGTACGTGCGTTTAAGCGGTGCTAGAGCTGTCTACGACCAATTGAGCGGCCTCGGCACC
GGGATGCGTTTTTTTTTTCGTTGCAGCGGTACCAAGCTTGGCGTAATCATGGTCATAGCTGTTTCCTGTG
TGAAATTGTTATCCGCTCACAATTCCACACAACATACGAGCCGGAAGCATAAAGTGTAAAGCCTGGGGTG
CCTAATGAGTGAGCTAACTCACATTAATTGCGTTGCGCTCACTGCCCGCTTTCCAGTCGGGAAACCTGTC
GTGCCAGCTGCATTAATGAATCGGCCAACGCGCGGGGAGAGGCGGTTTGCGTATTGGGCGCTCTTCCGCT
TCCTCGCTCACTGACTCGCTGCGCTCGGTCGTTCGGCTGCGGCGAGCGGTATCAGCTCACTCAAAGGCGG
TAATACGGTTATCCACAGAATCAGGGGATAACGCAGGAAAGAACATGTGAGCAAAAGGCCAGCAAAAGGC
CAGGAACCGTAAAAAGGCCGCGTTGCTGGCGTTTTTCCATAGGCTCCGCCCCCCTGACGAGCATCACAAA
AATCGACGCTCAAGTCAGAGGTGGCGAAACCCGACAGGACTATAAAGATACCAGGCGTTTCCCCCTGGAA
GCTCCCTCGTGCGCTCTCCTGTTCCGACCCTGCCGCTTACCGGATACCTGTCCGCCTTTCTCCCTTCGGG
AAGCGTGGCGCTTTCTCATAGCTCACGCTGTAGGTATCTCAGTTCGGTGTAGGTCGTTCGCTCCAAGCTG
GGCTGTGTGCACGAACCCCCCGTTCAGCCCGACCGCTGCGCCTTATCCGGTAACTATCGTCTTGAGTCCA
ACCCGGTAAGACACGACTTATCGCCACTGGCAGCAGCCACTGGTAACAGGATTAGCAGAGCGAGGTATGT
AGGCGGTGCTACAGAGTTCTTGAAGTGGTGGCCTAACTACGGCTACACTAGAAGAACAGTATTTGGTATC
TGCGCTCTGCTGAAGCCAGTTACCTTCGGAAAAAGAGTTGGTAGCTCTTGATCCGGCAAACAAACCACCG
CTGGTAGCGGTGGTTTTTTTGTTTGCAAGCAGCAGATTACGCGCAGAAAAAAAGGATCTCAAGAAGATCC
TTTGATCTTTTCTACGGGGTCTGACGCTCAGTGGAACGAAAACTCACGTTAAGGGATTTTGGTCATGAGA
TTATCAAAAAGGATCTTCACCTAGATCCTTTTAAATTAAAAATGAAGTTTTAAATCAATCTAAAGTATAT
ATGAGTAAACTTGGTCTGACAGTTACCAATGCTTAATCAGTGAGGCACCTATCTCAGCGATCTGTCTATT
TCGTTCATCCATAGTTGCCTGACTCCCCGTCGTGTAGATAACTACGATACGGGAGGGCTTACCATCTGGC
CCCAGTGCTGCAATGATACCGCGAGACCCACGCTCACCGGCTCCAGATTTATCAGCAATAAACCAGCCAG
CCGGAAGGGCCGAGCGCAGAAGTGGTCCTGCAACTTTATCCGCCTCCATCCAGTCTATTAATTGTTGCCG
GGAAGCTAGAGTAAGTAGTTCGCCAGTTAATAGTTTGCGCAACGTTGTTGCCATTGCTACAGGCATCGTG
GTGTCACGCTCGTCGTTTGGTATGGCTTCATTCAGCTCCGGTTCCCAACGATCAAGGCGAGTTACATGAT
CCCCCATGTTGTGCAAAAAAGCGGTTAGCTCCTTCGGTCCTCCGATCGTTGTCAGAAGTAAGTTGGCCGC
AGTGTTATCACTCATGGTTATGGCAGCACTGCATAATTCTCTTACTGTCATGCCATCCGTAAGATGCTTT
TCTGTGACTGGTGAGTACTCAACCAAGTCATTCTGAGAATAGTGTATGCGGCGACCGAGTTGCTCTTGCC
CGGCGTCAATACGGGATAATACCGCGCCACATAGCAGAACTTTAAAAGTGCTCATCATTGGAAAACGTTC
TTCGGGGCGAAAACTCTCAAGGATCTTACCGCTGTTGAGATCCAGTTCGATGTAACCCACTCGTGCACCC
AACTGATCTTCAGCATCTTTTACTTTCACCAGCGTTTCTGGGTGAGCAAAAACAGGAAGGCAAAATGCCG
CAAAAAAGGGAATAAGGGCGACACGGAAATGTTGAATACTCATACTCTTCCTTTTTCAATATTATTGAAG
CATTTATCAGGGTTATTGTCTCATGAGCGGATACATATTTGAATGTATTTAGAAAAATAAACAAATAGGG
GTTCCGCGCACATTTCCCCGAAAAGTGCCACCTGACGTCTAAGAAACCATTATTATCATGACATTAACCT
ATAAAAATAGGCGTATCACGAGGCCCTTTCGTCTCGCGCGTTTCGGTGATGACGGTGAAAACCTCTGACA
CATGCAGCTCCCGGAGACGGTCACAGCTTGTCTGTAAGCGGATGCCGGGAGCAGACAAGCCCGTCAGGGC
GCGTCAGCGGGTGTTGGCGGGTGTCGGGGCTGGCTTAACTATGCGGCATCAGAGCAGATTGTACTGAGAG
TGCACCATATGCGGTGTGAAATACCGCACAGATGCGTAAGGAGAAAATACCGCATCAGGCGCCATTCGCC
ATTCAGGCTGCGCAACTGTTGGGAAGGGCGATCGGTGCGGGCCTCTTCGCTATTACGCCAGCTGGCGAAA
GGGGGATGTGCTGCAAGGCGATTAAGTTGGGTAACGCCAGGGTTTTCCCAGTCACGACGTTGTAAAACGA
CGGCCAGTGAATTCGGTACCGCTTGGACGTTTTTTTTTTCATGTGCCGGTCTCACACGTGCCTGGAGACT
AGTAAGCGCTTCTAGTGGCGGTTAAAACGCGGTAGACAGCGCGTACGTGCGTTTAAGCGGTGCTAGAGCT
GTCTACGACCAATTGAGCGGCCTCGGCACCGGGATGCGTTTTTTTTTTCATACTCGAGCATGCTTTTTTT
TTTCATGTGCCGGTCTCACACGTGCCTGGAGACTAGTAAGCGCTTCTAGTGGCGGTTAAAACGCGGTAGA
CAGCGCGTACGTGCGTTTAAGCGGTGCTAGAGCTGTCTACGACCAATTGAGCGGCCTCGGCACCGGGATG
CGTTTTTTTTTTCGTTGCAGCGGTACCGCTTGGACGTTTTTTTTTTCATGTGCCGGTCTCACACGTGCCT
GGAGACTAGTAAGCGCTTCTAGTGGCGGTTAAAACGCGGTAGACAGCGCGTACGTGCGTTTAAGCGGTGC
TAGAGCTGTCTACGACCAATTGAGCGGCCTCGGCACCGGGATGCGTTTTTTTTTTCATACTCGAGCATGC
TTTTTTTTTTCATGTGCCGGTCTCACACGTGCCTGGAGACTAGTAAGCGCTTCTAGTGGCGGTTAAAACG
CGGTAGACAGCGCGTACGTGCGTTTAAGCGGTGCTAGAGCTGTCTACGACCAATTGAGCGGCCTCGGCAC
CGGGATGCGTTTTTTTTTTCGTTGCAGCGGTACCGCTTGGACGTTTTTTTTTTCATGTGCCGGTCTCACA
CGTGCCTGGAGACTAGTAAGCGCTTCTAGTGGCGGTTAAAACGCGGTAGACAGCGCGTACGTGCGTTTAA
GCGGTGCTAGAGCTGTCTACGACCAATTGAGCGGCCTCGGCACCGGGATGCGTTTTTTTTTTCATACTCG
AGCATGCT
Features (pLannotate 1.2.2; 10 found; start..end, strand, type, name):
    216..232     -  protein_bind   lac operator: The lac repressor binds to the lac operator to inhibit transcription in E. coli. This inhibition can be relieved by adding lactose or isopropyl-β-D-thiogalactopyranoside (IPTG). lac repressor encoded by lacI
    240..270     -  promoter       lac promoter: promoter for the E. coli lac operon
    285..306     -  protein_bind   CAP binding site: CAP binding activates transcription in the presence of cAMP. E. coli catabolite activator protein
    319..411     -  CDS            lacI (fragment): lac repressor; lacI; The lac repressor binds to the lac operator to inhibit transcription in E. coli. This inhibition can be relieved by adding lactose or isopropyl-β-D-thiogalactopyranoside (IPTG).
    594..1182    -  rep_origin     ori: high-copy-number ColE1/pMB1/pBR322/pUC origin of replication
   1353..2213    -  CDS            AmpR: β-lactamase; bla; confers resistance to ampicillin, carbenicillin, and related antibiotics
   2214..2318    -  promoter       AmpR promoter: bla
   2413..2448    +  CDS            rop (fragment): Rop protein, which maintains plasmids at low copy number; rop
   2550..2649    +  misc_feature   bom (fragment): basis of mobility region from pBR322
   2655..2812    -  CDS            lacZα (fragment): LacZα fragment of β-galactosidase; lacZ fragment
