[The description below was written by a language model from this plasmid's Addgene catalogue record and pLannotate feature annotations shown in this document.]
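Description:
Sticky-357d-3X is a pUC19-based bacterial plasmid intended purely as a source of DNA: it is amplified in E. coli so that a defined DNA fragment can be recovered and used to prepare dinucleosomes for engineered chromatin assemblies. The catalogue classes it as a bacterial vector for DNA production and, somewhat oddly, as an empty backbone. It nevertheless states that material was cloned between the HindIII and EcoRI sites of the pUC19 polylinker, and the sequenced plasmid (3,718 nt) is about 1 kb larger than the listed 2,710 bp backbone. The name suggests three copies of a 357 bp fragment with cohesive ends, which would roughly match that size difference, but the record does not describe the insert's sequence, repeat arrangement, or the sites used to release it, so this remains an inference.

The feature table annotates only backbone elements and leaves the region from roughly position 2,813 through the start of the record unannotated, which is presumably where the nucleosome DNA lies. The recognised parts are the high-copy pUC/ColE1-type origin of replication and the β-lactamase gene with its own promoter for ampicillin selection. Also present are the lac promoter, lac operator and CAP binding site, together with a partial lacZα fragment, consistent with an insertion into the polylinker. Short matches to lacI, rop and bom are residual backbone fragments rather than functional genes. There is no expression cassette, tag or reporter, since the payload functions as DNA rather than as a coding sequence. M13 forward and reverse primers flank the cloning site for sequence verification.
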