Addgene plasmid #162884: Sticky-357d-3X
Purpose: (Empty Backbone) DNA fragment production for dinucleosome preparation
Depositing lab: Curt Davey. Depositing organization: Nanyang Technological University (NTU). Publication: Engineering nucleosomes for generating diverse chromatin assemblies. Adhireksan Z, Sharma D, Lee PL, Bao Q, Padavattan S, Shum WK, Davey GE, Davey CA. Nucleic Acids Res. 2021 Feb 15. pii: 6137298. doi: 10.1093/nar/gkab070. PubMed 33590100.
Backbone
  Vector backbone: pUC19
  Backbone manufacturer: Genscript
  Backbone size (bp): 2710
  Modifications to backbone: Cloned into the HindIII and EcoRI sites of the pUC19 vector
  Vector type: Bacterial vector for DNA production
Growth in bacteria
  Bacterial resistance: Ampicillin, 100 μg/mL
  Growth temperature: 37°C
  Growth strain: DH5alpha
  Copy number: High Copy
Gene/Insert
  Cloning method: Restriction Enzyme
  Sequencing primers: 5′ M13 fwd; 3′ M13 rev
Terms and licenses: Academic/Nonprofit Terms; Industry Terms: Not Available to Industry
Depositor comments: Please cite the following article in any publications where this construct is utilized: doi: 10.1093/nar/gkab070 Z. Adhireksan, D. Sharma, P.L. Lee, Q. Bao, S. Padavattan, W.K. Shum, G.E. Davey & C.A. Davey. (2021). Engineering Nucleosomes for Generating Diverse Chromatin Assemblies. Nucleic Acids Res.
How to cite: Sticky-357d-3X was a gift from Curt Davey (Addgene plasmid # 162884 ; http://n2t.net/addgene:162884 ; RRID:Addgene_162884)
