>Addgene plasmid #162884 | Sticky-357d-3X | depositor partial sequence | sequence record 315550 | Three copies of Sticky-357d bp sequence is cloned into HindIII/EcoRI of pUC19
AAGCTTGGTACCGCTGCAACGAAAAAAAAAACGCATCCCGGTGCCGAGGCCGCTCAATTGGTCGTAGACA
GCTCTAGCACCGCTTAAACGCACGTACGCGCTGTCTACCGCGTTTTAACCGCCACTAGAAGCGCTTACTA
GTCTCCAGGCACGTGTGAGACCGGCACATGAAAAAAAAAAGCATGCTCGAGTATGAAAAAAAAAACGCAT
CCCGGTGCCGAGGCCGCTCAATTGGTCGTAGACAGCTCTAGCACCGCTTAAACGCACGTACGCGCTGTCT
ACCGCGTTTTAACCGCCACTAGAAGCGCTTACTAGTCTCCAGGCACGTGTGAGACCGGCACATGAAAAAA
AAAACGTCCAAGCGGTACCGCTGCAACGAAAAAAAAAACGCATCCCGGTGCCGAGGCCGCTCAATTGGTC
GTAGACAGCTCTAGCACCGCTTAAACGCACGTACGCGCTGTCTACCGCGTTTTAACCGCCACTAGAAGCG
CTTACTAGTCTCCAGGCACGTGTGAGACCGGCACATGAAAAAAAAAAGCATGCTCGAGTATGAAAAAAAA
AACGCATCCCGGTGCCGAGGCCGCTCAATTGGTCGTAGACAGCTCTAGCACCGCTTAAACGCACGTACGC
GCTGTCTACCGCGTTTTAACCGCCACTAGAAGCGCTTACTAGTCTCCAGGCACGTGTGAGACCGGCACAT
GAAAAAAAAAACGTCCAAGCGGTACCGCTGCAACGAAAAAAAAAACGCATCCCGGTGCCGAGGCCGCTCA
ATTGGTCGTAGACAGCTCTAGCACCGCTTAAACGCACGTACGCGCTGTCTACCGCGTTTTAACCGCCACT
AGAAGCGCTTACTAGTCTCCAGGCACGTGTGAGACCGGCACATGAAAAAAAAAAGCATGCTCGAGTATGA
AAAAAAAAACGCATCCCGGTGCCGAGGCCGCTCAATTGGTCGTAGACAGCTCTAGCACCGCTTAAACGCA
CGTACGCGCTGTCTACCGCGTTTTAACCGCCACTAGAAGCGCTTACTAGTCTCCAGGCACGTGTGAGACC
GGCACATGAAAAAAAAAACGTCCAAGCGGTACCGAATTC
